Addgene plasmid #180029: GB1-PRD(703-868, P801G)
Purpose: Codon-optimized bacterial expression plasmid. Expresses GB1-His6-TEV-ALIX(703-868, P801G). P801G mutation facilitates expression in E. coli.
Depositing lab: Lalit Deshmukh. Depositing organization: University of California, San Diego (UCSD). Publication: Reversible phase separation of ESCRT protein ALIX through tyrosine phosphorylation. Elias RD, Zhu Y, Su Q, Ghirlando R, Zhang J, Deshmukh L. Sci Adv. 2023 Jul 14;9(28):eadg3913. doi: 10.1126/sciadv.adg3913. Epub 2023 Jul 14. PubMed 37450591.
Backbone
  Vector backbone: pET-11a
  Backbone size w/o insert (bp): 5641
  Total vector size (bp): 6418
  Vector type: Bacterial Expression
Growth in bacteria
  Bacterial resistance: Ampicillin, 100 μg/mL
  Growth temperature: 37°C
  Growth strain: DH5alpha
  Copy number: Low Copy
Gene/Insert
  Gene/Insert name: GB1-His6-TEV-ALIX(703-868, P801G) (alt name: ALIX Proline Rich Domain)
  Species: H. sapiens (human)
  Insert size (bp): 798
  Mutation: P801G
  Entrez Gene: PDCD6IP (a.k.a. AIP1, ALIX, DRIP4, HP95, MCPH29)
  Tag / fusion protein: GB1-His6-TEV (N terminal on insert)
Terms and licenses: Academic/Nonprofit Terms; Industry Terms: Not Available to Industry
How to cite: GB1-PRD(703-868, P801G) was a gift from Lalit Deshmukh (Addgene plasmid # 180029 ; http://n2t.net/addgene:180029 ; RRID:Addgene_180029)
