[The description below was written by a language model from this plasmid's Addgene catalogue record and pLannotate feature annotations shown in this document.]
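Description:
GB1-PRD(703-868, P801G) is a bacterial expression plasmid built on the pET-11a backbone for producing the proline-rich domain of human ALIX (gene PDCD6IP) in E. coli. It replicates from a pBR322-type ColE1 origin accompanied by the bom mobility region and the rop gene, which keeps copy number low, consistent with the catalogue listing. Selection is by ampicillin through the β-lactamase gene and its promoter. The scattered tetracycline-resistance fragments and tet promoter in the feature table are non-functional remnants of the pBR322 ancestry and do not serve as a marker.

The roughly 0.8 kb codon-optimized insert sits in a standard T7lac expression cassette. A T7 promoter is followed by a lac operator and the phage T7 gene 10 ribosome binding site, and a T7 terminator lies downstream. A plasmid-borne lacI gene supplies the repressor, so transcription is held off until IPTG induction in a host that provides T7 RNA polymerase. The open reading frame encodes the GB1 domain of streptococcal protein G, commonly used as a solubility-enhancing fusion partner. GB1 is followed by a His6 tag for metal-affinity purification, a TEV protease site for removing the N-terminal tags, and ALIX residues 703-868. The His6 and TEV elements are stated in the catalogue but not individually annotated. The short hit to a T7 gene 10-derived solubility tag lies after the ALIX coding region and is probably backbone sequence rather than part of the described fusion. The P801G substitution is recorded as facilitating expression in E. coli. The associated publication concerns reversible phase separation of ALIX regulated by tyrosine phosphorylation, which suggests the plasmid is used to make recombinant protein for biophysical and biochemical studies.
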