Features (pLannotate 1.2.2; 20 found; start..end, strand, type, name):
    910..1498    +  rep_origin     ori: high-copy-number ColE1/pMB1/pBR322/pUC origin of replication
   1684..1823    -  misc_feature   bom: basis of mobility region from pBR322
   1925..2116    -  CDS            rop: Rop protein, which maintains plasmids at low copy number; rop
   2133..2513    +  CDS            YPB1_ECOLX: Protein predicted: Swiss-Prot protein existence level 4. From Escherichia coli.
   2755..3379    -  CDS            TcR (fragment): tetracycline efflux protein; tet; confers resistance to tetracycline
   3394..3415    -  protein_bind   CAP binding site: CAP binding activates transcription in the presence of cAMP. E. coli catabolite activator protein
   3428..4510    -  CDS            lacI: lac repressor; lacI; The lac repressor binds to the lac operator to inhibit transcription in E. coli. This inhibition can be relieved by adding lactose or isopropyl-β-D-thiogalactopyranoside (IPTG).
   4511..4588    -  promoter       lacI promoter: lacI
   4596..4875    -  CDS            TcR (fragment): tetracycline efflux protein; tet; confers resistance to tetracycline
   4897..4915    +  promoter       T7 promoter: promoter for bacteriophage T7 RNA polymerase
   4916..4940    +  protein_bind   lac operator: The lac repressor binds to the lac operator to inhibit transcription in E. coli. This inhibition can be relieved by adding lactose or isopropyl-β-D-thiogalactopyranoside (IPTG). lac repressor encoded by lacI
   4955..4977    +  RBS            RBS: efficient ribosome binding site from bacteriophage T7 gene 10 (Olins and Rangwala, 1989)
   4991..5152    +  CDS            spg (fragment): SPG1_STRSG - Experimental evidence at protein level: Swiss-Prot protein existence level 1. Binds to the constant Fc region of IgG with high affinity. From Streptococcus sp. group G.
   5261..5758    +  CDS            PDCD6IP (fragment): PDC6I_HUMAN - Also known as AIP1, ALIX, KIAA1375. Experimental evidence at protein level: Swiss-Prot protein existence level 1. (Microbial infection) Involved in HIV-1 virus budding. Can replace TSG101 it its role of supporting HIV-1 release; this function requires the interaction with CHMP4B. The ESCRT machinery also functions in topologically equivalent membrane fission events, such as enveloped virus budding (HIV-1 and other lentiviruses). From Homo sapiens (Human).
   5769..5818    +  CDS            SET1 (fragment): solubility-enhancement tag derived from T7 phage gene 10B
   5826..5873    +  terminator     T7 terminator: transcription terminator for bacteriophage T7 RNA polymerase
   5896..6000    -  CDS            TcR (fragment): tetracycline efflux protein; tet; confers resistance to tetracycline
   6048..6076    -  promoter       tet promoter: E. coli promoter for tetracycline efflux protein gene
   6189..6293    +  promoter       AmpR promoter: bla
   6294..739     +  CDS            AmpR (across the origin): β-lactamase; bla; confers resistance to ampicillin, carbenicillin, and related antibiotics
>Addgene plasmid #180029 | GB1-PRD(703-868, P801G) | addgene full sequence | sequence record 367901 | Addgene NGS Result
AGTGGGTTACATCGAACTGGATCTCAACAGCGGTAAGATCCTTGAGAGTTTTCGCCCCGAAGAACGTTTT
CCAATGATGAGCACTTTTAAAGTTCTGCTATGTGGCGCGGTATTATCCCGTGTTGACGCCGGGCAAGAGC
AACTCGGTCGCCGCATACACTATTCTCAGAATGACTTGGTTGAGTACTCACCAGTCACAGAAAAGCATCT
TACGGATGGCATGACAGTAAGAGAATTATGCAGTGCTGCCATAACCATGAGTGATAACACTGCGGCCAAC
TTACTTCTGACAACGATCGGAGGACCGAAGGAGCTAACCGCTTTTTTGCACAACATGGGGGATCATGTAA
CTCGCCTTGATCGTTGGGAACCGGAGCTGAATGAAGCCATACCAAACGACGAGCGTGACACCACGATGCC
TGCAGCAATGGCAACAACGTTGCGCAAACTATTAACTGGCGAACTACTTACTCTAGCTTCCCGGCAACAA
TTAATAGACTGGATGGAGGCGGATAAAGTTGCAGGACCACTTCTGCGCTCGGCCCTTCCGGCTGGCTGGT
TTATTGCTGATAAATCTGGAGCCGGTGAGCGTGGGTCTCGCGGTATCATTGCAGCACTGGGGCCAGATGG
TAAGCCCTCCCGTATCGTAGTTATCTACACGACGGGGAGTCAGGCAACTATGGATGAACGAAATAGACAG
ATCGCTGAGATAGGTGCCTCACTGATTAAGCATTGGTAACTGTCAGACCAAGTTTACTCATATATACTTT
AGATTGATTTAAAACTTCATTTTTAATTTAAAAGGATCTAGGTGAAGATCCTTTTTGATAATCTCATGAC
CAAAATCCCTTAACGTGAGTTTTCGTTCCACTGAGCGTCAGACCCCGTAGAAAAGATCAAAGGATCTTCT
TGAGATCCTTTTTTTCTGCGCGTAATCTGCTGCTTGCAAACAAAAAAACCACCGCTACCAGCGGTGGTTT
GTTTGCCGGATCAAGAGCTACCAACTCTTTTTCCGAAGGTAACTGGCTTCAGCAGAGCGCAGATACCAAA
TACTGTCCTTCTAGTGTAGCCGTAGTTAGGCCACCACTTCAAGAACTCTGTAGCACCGCCTACATACCTC
GCTCTGCTAATCCTGTTACCAGTGGCTGCTGCCAGTGGCGATAAGTCGTGTCTTACCGGGTTGGACTCAA
GACGATAGTTACCGGATAAGGCGCAGCGGTCGGGCTGAACGGGGGGTTCGTGCACACAGCCCAGCTTGGA
GCGAACGACCTACACCGAACTGAGATACCTACAGCGTGAGCTATGAGAAAGCGCCACGCTTCCCGAAGGG
AGAAAGGCGGACAGGTATCCGGTAAGCGGCAGGGTCGGAACAGGAGAGCGCACGAGGGAGCTTCCAGGGG
GAAACGCCTGGTATCTTTATAGTCCTGTCGGGTTTCGCCACCTCTGACTTGAGCGTCGATTTTTGTGATG
CTCGTCAGGGGGGCGGAGCCTATGGAAAAACGCCAGCAACGCGGCCTTTTTACGGTTCCTGGCCTTTTGC
TGGCCTTTTGCTCACATGTTCTTTCCTGCGTTATCCCCTGATTCTGTGGATAACCGTATTACCGCCTTTG
AGTGAGCTGATACCGCTCGCCGCAGCCGAACGACCGAGCGCAGCGAGTCAGTGAGCGAGGAAGCGGAAGA
GCGCCTGATGCGGTATTTTCTCCTTACGCATCTGTGCGGTATTTCACACCGCAATGGTGCACTCTCAGTA
CAATCTGCTCTGATGCCGCATAGTTAAGCCAGTATACACTCCGCTATCGCTACGTGACTGGGTCATGGCT
GCGCCCCGACACCCGCCAACACCCGCTGACGCGCCCTGACGGGCTTGTCTGCTCCCGGCATCCGCTTACA
GACAAGCTGTGACCGTCTCCGGGAGCTGCATGTGTCAGAGGTTTTCACCGTCATCACCGAAACGCGCGAG
GCAGCTGCGGTAAAGCTCATCAGCGTGGTCGTGAAGCGATTCACAGATGTCTGCCTGTTCATCCGCGTCC
AGCTCGTTGAGTTTCTCCAGAAGCGTTAATGTCTGGCTTCTGATAAAGCGGGCCATGTTAAGGGCGGTTT
TTTCCTGTTTGGTCACTGATGCCTCCGTGTAAGGGGGATTTCTGTTCATGGGGGTAATGATACCGATGAA
ACGAGAGAGGATGCTCACGATACGGGTTACTGATGATGAACATGCCCGGTTACTGGAACGTTGTGAGGGT
AAACAACTGGCGGTATGGATGCGGCGGGACCAGAGAAAAATCACTCAGGGTCAATGCCAGCGCTTCGTTA
ATACAGATGTAGGTGTTCCACAGGGTAGCCAGCAGCATCCTGCGATGCAGATCCGGAACATAATGGTGCA
GGGCGCTGACTTCCGCGTTTCCAGACTTTACGAAACACGGAAACCGAAGACCATTCATGTTGTTGCTCAG
GTCGCAGACGTTTTGCAGCAGCAGTCGCTTCACGTTCGCTCGCGTATCGGTGATTCATTCTGCTAACCAG
TAAGGCAACCCCGCCAGCCTAGCCGGGTCCTCAACGACAGGAGCACGATCATGCGCACCCGTGGCCAGGA
CCCAACGCTGCCCGAGATGCGCCGCGTGCGGCTGCTGGAGATGGCGGACGCGATGGATATGTTCTGCCAA
GGGTTGGTTTGCGCATTCACAGTTCTCCGCAAGAATTGATTGGCTCCAATTCTTGGAGTGGTGAATCCGT
TAGCGAGGTGCCGCCGGCTTCCATTCAGGTCGAGGTGGCCCGGCTCCATGCACCGCGACGCAACGCGGGG
AGGCAGACAAGGTATAGGGCGGCGCCTACAATCCATGCCAACCCGTTCCATGTGCTCGCCGAGGCGGCAT
AAATCGCCGTGACGATCAGCGGTCCAATGATCGAAGTTAGGCTGGTAAGAGCCGCGAGCGATCCTTGAAG
CTGTCCCTGATGGTCGTCATCTACCTGCCTGGACAGCATGGCCTGCAACGCGGGCATCCCGATGCCGCCG
GAAGCGAGAAGAATCATAATGGGGAAGGCCATCCAGCCTCGCGTCGCGAACGCCAGCAAGACGTAGCCCA
GCGCGTCGGCCGCCATGCCGGCGATAATGGCCTGCTTCTCGCCGAAACGTTTGGTGGCGGGACCAGTGAC
GAAGGCTTGAGCGAGGGCGTGCAAGATTCCGAATACCGCAAGCGACAGGCCGATCATCGTCGCGCTCCAG
CGAAAGCGGTCCTCGCCGAAAATGACCCAGAGCGCTGCCGGCACCTGTCCTACGAGTTGCATGATAAAGA
AGACAGTCATAAGTGCGGCGACGATAGTCATGCCCCGCGCCCACCGGAAGGAGCTGACTGGGTTGAAGGC
TCTCAAGGGCATCGGTCGAGATCCCGGTGCCTAATGAGTGAGCTAACTTACATTAATTGCGTTGCGCTCA
CTGCCCGCTTTCCAGTCGGGAAACCTGTCGTGCCAGCTGCATTAATGAATCGGCCAACGCGCGGGGAGAG
GCGGTTTGCGTATTGGGCGCCAGGGTGGTTTTTCTTTTCACCAGTGAGACGGGCAACAGCTGATTGCCCT
TCACCGCCTGGCCCTGAGAGAGTTGCAGCAAGCGGTCCACGCTGGTTTGCCCCAGCAGGCGAAAATCCTG
TTTGATGGTGGTTAACGGCGGGATATAACATGAGCTGTCTTCGGTATCGTCGTATCCCACTACCGAGATA
TCCGCACCAACGCGCAGCCCGGACTCGGTAATGGCGCGCATTGCGCCCAGCGCCATCTGATCGTTGGCAA
CCAGCATCGCAGTGGGAACGATGCCCTCATTCAGCATTTGCATGGTTTGTTGAAAACCGGACATGGCACT
CCAGTCGCCTTCCCGTTCCGCTATCGGCTGAATTTGATTGCGAGTGAGATATTTATGCCAGCCAGCCAGA
CGCAGACGCGCCGAGACAGAACTTAATGGGCCCGCTAACAGCGCGATTTGCTGGTGACCCAATGCGACCA
GATGCTCCACGCCCAGTCGCGTACCGTCTTCATGGGAGAAAATAATACTGTTGATGGGTGTCTGGTCAGA
GACATCAAGAAATAACGCCGGAACATTAGTGCAGGCAGCTTCCACAGCAATGGCATCCTGGTCATCCAGC
GGATAGTTAATGATCAGCCCACTGACGCGTTGCGCGAGAAGATTGTGCACCGCCGCTTTACAGGCTTCGA
CGCCGCTTCGTTCTACCATCGACACCACCACGCTGGCACCCAGTTGATCGGCGCGAGATTTAATCGCCGC
GACAATTTGCGACGGCGCGTGCAGGGCCAGACTGGAGGTGGCAACGCCAATCAGCAACGACTGTTTGCCC
GCCAGTTGTTGTGCCACGCGGTTGGGAATGTAATTCAGCTCCGCCATCGCCGCTTCCACTTTTTCCCGCG
TTTTCGCAGAAACGTGGCTGGCCTGGTTCACCACGCGGGAAACGGTCTGATAAGAGACACCGGCATACTC
TGCGACATCGTATAACGTTACTGGTTTCACATTCACCACCCTGAATTGACTCTCTTCCGGGCGCTATCAT
GCCATACCGCGAAAGGTTTTGCGCCATTCGATGGTGTCCGGGATCTCGACGCTCTCCCTTATGCGACTCC
TGCATTAGGAAGCAGCCCAGTAGTAGGTTGAGGCCGTTGAGCACCGCCGCCGCAAGGAATGGTGCATGCA
AGGAGATGGCGCCCAACAGTCCCCCGGCCACGGGGCCTGCCACCATACCCACGCCGAAACAAGCGCTCAT
GAGCCCGAAGTGGCGAGCCCGATCTTCCCCATCGGTGATGTCGGCGATATAGGCGCCAGCAACCGCACCT
GTGGCGCCGGTGATGCCGGCCACGATGCGTCCGGCGTAGAGGATCGAGATCTCGATCCCGCGAAATTAAT
ACGACTCACTATAGGGGAATTGTGAGCGGATAACAATTCCCCTCTAGAAATAATTTTGTTTAACTTTAAG
AAGGAGATATACATATGCAATACAAACTGGCGCTGAACGGCAAAACGCTGAAGGGTGAAACGACGACCGA
GGCCGTTGATGCGGCCACGGCCGAGAAAGTGTTCAAGCAGTACGCCAACGACAACGGTGTTGATGGCGAA
TGGACCTACGACGATGCGACCAAAACCTTCACCGTGACCGAACTGGTTCCGCGCGGCAGTATCGAAGGTC
GCATCCGCGAGAATCTGAAAGATAGCGGTCTGTTTCTGGAGCATCACCACCATCACCATGAAAATCTGTA
CTTCCAAGGCGACGAACTGCTGAAAGATCTGCAGCAGAGCATTGCCCGCGAACCAAGCGCCCCAAGCATC
CCGACGCCAGCCTATCAGAGTAGTCCGGCGGGTGGTCATGCGCCGACCCCACCAACGCCGGCCCCACGTA
CGATGCCGCCAACCAAACCGCAACCACCAGCGCGTCCGCCACCACCAGTTCTCCCAGCCAATCGCGCCCC
AAGTGCGACCGCGCCAAGCCCAGTTGGTGCGGGTACCGCCGCGCCAGCGCCAAGTCAAACGCCGGGTAGT
GCCCCACCACCACAAGCGCAAGGCGGCCCATATCCGACGTACCCGGGCTATCCGGGCTACTGCCAGATGC
CAATGCCGATGGGTTACAACCCATACGCGTACGGCCAGTATAACATGCCGTACCCACCGGTGTACCACCA
GAGTCCGGGCCAAGCCCCATACCCGGGTCCACAGCAGCCAAGCTACCCGTTCCCGCAGCCACCACAGCAA
AGTTACTACCCGCAGCAATAAGGATCCGGCTGCTAACAAAGCCCGAAAGGAAGCTGAGTTGGCTGCTGCC
ACCGCTGAGCAATAACTAGCATAACCCCTTGGGGCCTCTAAACGGGTCTTGAGGGGTTTTTTGCTGAAAG
GAGGAACTATATCCGGATATCCCGCAAGAGGCCCGGCAGTACCGGCATAACCAAGCCTATGCCTACAGCA
TCCAGGGTGACGGTGCCGAGGATGACGATGAGCGCATTGTTAGATTTCATACACGGTGCCTGACTGCGTT
AGCAATTTAACTGTGATAAACTACCGCATTAAAGCTTATCGATGATAAGCTGTCAAACATGAGAATTCTT
GAAGACGAAAGGGCCTCGTGATACGCCTATTTTTATAGGTTAATGTCATGATAATAATGGTTTCTTAGAC
GTCAGGTGGCACTTTTCGGGGAAATGTGCGCGGAACCCCTATTTGTTTATTTTTCTAAATACATTCAAAT
ATGTATCCGCTCATGAGACAATAACCCTGATAAATGCTTCAATAATATTGAAAAAGGAAGAGTATGAGTA
TTCAACATTTCCGTGTCGCCCTTATTCCCTTTTTTGCGGCATTTTGCCTTCCTGTTTTTGCTCACCCAGA
AACGCTGGTGAAAGTAAAAGATGCTGAAGATCAGTTGGGTGCACG
