>Addgene plasmid #180029 | GB1-PRD(703-868, P801G) | depositor partial sequence | sequence record 351011 | Insert
ATGCAATACAAACTGGCGCTGAACGGCAAAACGCTGAAGGGTGAAACGACGACCGAGGCCGTTGATGCGG
CCACGGCCGAGAAAGTGTTCAAGCAGTACGCCAACGACAACGGTGTTGATGGCGAATGGACCTACGACGA
TGCGACCAAAACCTTCACCGTGACCGAACTGGTTCCGCGCGGCAGTATCGAAGGTCGCATCCGCGAGAAT
CTGAAAGATAGCGGTCTGTTTCTGGAGCATCACCACCATCACCATGAAAATCTGTACTTCCAAGGCGACG
AACTGCTGAAAGATCTGCAGCAGAGCATTGCCCGCGAACCAAGCGCCCCAAGCATCCCGACGCCAGCCTA
TCAGAGTAGTCCGGCGGGTGGTCATGCGCCGACCCCACCAACGCCGGCCCCACGTACGATGCCGCCAACC
AAACCGCAACCACCAGCGCGTCCGCCACCACCAGTTCTCCCAGCCAATCGCGCCCCAAGTGCGACCGCGC
CAAGCCCAGTTGGTGCGGGTACCGCCGCGCCAGCGCCAAGTCAAACGCCGGGTAGTGCCCCACCACCACA
AGCGCAAGGCGGCCCATATCCGACGTACCCGGGCTATCCGGGCTACTGCCAGATGCCAATGCCGATGGGT
TACAACCCATACGCGTACGGCCAGTATAACATGCCGTACCCACCGGTGTACCACCAGAGTCCGGGCCAAG
CCCCATACCCGGGTCCACAGCAGCCAAGCTACCCGTTCCCGCAGCCACCACAGCAAAGTTACTACCCGCA
GCAATAA
